Addgene plasmid #97194: [GFP][IRES][Bla]
Purpose: Vector for our translation quantification assay (Fig. 5). Double reporter vector with internal ribosome entry site.
Depositing lab: Edward Boyden. Publication: Programmable RNA-binding protein composed of repeats of a single modular unit. Adamala KP, Martin-Alarcon DA, Boyden ES. Proc Natl Acad Sci U S A. 2016 May 10;113(19):E2579-88. doi: 10.1073/pnas.1519368113. Epub 2016 Apr 26. PubMed 27118836.
Backbone
  Vector backbone: pcDNA3.1
  Vector type: Mammalian Expression, Synthetic Biology
Growth in bacteria
  Bacterial resistance: Ampicillin, 100 μg/mL
  Growth temperature: 37°C
  Growth strain: DH5alpha
  Copy number: High Copy
Gene/Insert 1
  Gene/Insert name: beta-Lactamase (alt name: Bla)
  Insert size (bp): 864
  Promoter: CMV
  Cloning method: Gibson Cloning
  Sequencing primers: 5′ TAATACGACTCACTATAGG; 3′ GTATCTTATCATGTCTGCTCGAAG
Gene/Insert 2
  Gene/Insert name: GFP
  Insert size (bp): 720
Terms and licenses: Academic/Nonprofit Terms; Industry Terms: Not Available to Industry
Depositor comments: Plasmid as shown in Figure 5B, top, of our paper.
How to cite: [GFP][IRES][Bla] was a gift from Edward Boyden (Addgene plasmid # 97194 ; http://n2t.net/addgene:97194 ; RRID:Addgene_97194)
