[The description below was written by a language model from this plasmid's Addgene catalogue record and pLannotate feature annotations shown in this document.]
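Description:
[GFP][IRES][Bla] is a bicistronic dual-reporter plasmid built on the pcDNA3.1 mammalian expression backbone (about 7.6 kb by full-sequence annotation). It is propagated in E. coli through a high-copy ColE1/pUC-type origin and selected with ampicillin via the backbone AmpR cassette and its own promoter. An f1 origin is also present. For mammalian cells, the backbone carries an SV40 early promoter driving the neomycin/kanamycin phosphotransferase gene, followed by an SV40 polyadenylation signal. This could support G418 selection, although the record does not say stable selection was used. The short annotated fragments (truncated HIV-1 LTR, ble, lacI, bom) appear to be backbone remnants or partial matches rather than functional parts.

The payload is a single transcription unit driven by the CMV immediate-early enhancer and promoter, with a T7 promoter just downstream. The transcript encodes EGFP as the first cistron, then the encephalomyocarditis virus IRES, then a TEM-type beta-lactamase (Bla) as the second cistron, and it ends at the bovine growth hormone polyadenylation signal. EGFP is translated by normal cap-dependent initiation, while Bla is translated independently by internal ribosome entry. The two reporters therefore come from one mRNA but through separate initiation events. This reporter copy of beta-lactamase is distinct from the bacterial AmpR gene on the opposite strand. It is annotated as a partial match slightly shorter than the stated 864 bp insert.

The depositors describe the plasmid as the vector for a translation quantification assay, developed as part of work on programmable modular RNA-binding proteins. In that setting, having two reporters on one mRNA lets the output of one cistron be compared with the other. The record does not list any specific RNA-binding protein target sites in this version.
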