Features (pLannotate 1.2.2; 22 found; start..end, strand, type, name):
     37..416     +  enhancer       CMV enhancer: human cytomegalovirus immediate early enhancer
    417..620     +  promoter       CMV promoter: human cytomegalovirus (CMV) immediate early promoter
    616..649     +  LTR            5' LTR (truncated) (fragment): truncated 5' long terminal repeat (LTR) from HIV-1
    665..683     +  promoter       T7 promoter: promoter for bacteriophage T7 RNA polymerase
    766..1485    +  CDS            EGFP: the original enhanced GFP (Yang et al., 1996) mammalian codon-optimized
   1606..2068    +  misc_feature   IRES: internal ribosome entry site (IRES) of the encephalomyocarditis virus (EMCV)
   2113..2904    +  CDS            bla (fragment): BLAT_ECOLX - Experimental evidence at protein level: Swiss-Prot protein existence level 1. TEM-type are the most prevalent beta-lactamases in enterobacteria; they hydrolyze the beta-lactam bond in susceptible beta-lactam antibiotics, thus conferring resistance to penicillins and cephalosporins. TEM-3 and TEM-4 are capable of hydrolyzing cefotaxime and ceftazidime. TEM-5 is capable of hydrolyzing ceftazidime. TEM-6 is capable of hydrolyzing ceftazidime and aztreonam. TEM-8/CAZ-2, TEM- 16/CAZ-7 and TEM-24/CAZ-6 are markedly active against ceftazidime. IRT- 4 shows resistance to beta-lactamase in
   2984..3208    +  polyA_signal   bGH poly(A) signal: bovine growth hormone polyadenylation signal
   3212..3233    +  promoter       SV40 promoter (fragment): SV40 enhancer and early promoter
   3254..3682    +  rep_origin     f1 ori (sequence partly withheld): f1 bacteriophage origin of replication; arrow indicates direction of (+) strand synthesis
   3696..4025    +  promoter       SV40 promoter: SV40 enhancer and early promoter
   4092..4883    +  CDS            neo: KKA2_KLEPN - Also known as kan, nptII. Experimental evidence at protein level: Swiss-Prot protein existence level 1. Resistance to kanamycin, neomycin, paromomycin, ribostamycin, butirosin and gentamicin B. From Klebsiella pneumoniae.
   4907..5065    +  CDS            ble (fragment): BLE_KLEPN - Experimental evidence at protein level: Swiss-Prot protein existence level 1. Binding protein with a strong affinity to the bleomycin family of antibiotics. Binds to CL990; an antimitotic-antibiotic compound. From Klebsiella pneumoniae.
   5060..5181    +  polyA_signal   SV40 poly(A) signal: SV40 polyadenylation signal
   5254..5270    -  protein_bind   lac operator: The lac repressor binds to the lac operator to inhibit transcription in E. coli. This inhibition can be relieved by adding lactose or isopropyl-β-D-thiogalactopyranoside (IPTG). lac repressor encoded by lacI
   5278..5308    -  promoter       lac promoter: promoter for the E. coli lac operon
   5323..5344    -  protein_bind   CAP binding site: CAP binding activates transcription in the presence of cAMP. E. coli catabolite activator protein
   5357..5449    -  CDS            lacI (fragment): lac repressor; lacI; The lac repressor binds to the lac operator to inhibit transcription in E. coli. This inhibition can be relieved by adding lactose or isopropyl-β-D-thiogalactopyranoside (IPTG).
   5632..6220    -  rep_origin     ori: high-copy-number ColE1/pMB1/pBR322/pUC origin of replication
   6391..7251    -  CDS            AmpR: β-lactamase; bla; confers resistance to ampicillin, carbenicillin, and related antibiotics
   7252..7356    -  promoter       AmpR promoter: bla
   7415..7467    -  misc_feature   bom (fragment): basis of mobility region from pBR322
>Addgene plasmid #97194 | [GFP][IRES][Bla] | addgene full sequence | sequence record 197878 | Addgene NGS Result
CGCTGCTTCGCGATGTACGGGCCAGATATACGCGTTGACATTGATTATTGACTAGTTATTAATAGTAATC
AATTACGGGGTCATTAGTTCATAGCCCATATATGGAGTTCCGCGTTACATAACTTACGGTAAATGGCCCG
CCTGGCTGACCGCCCAACGACCCCCGCCCATTGACGTCAATAATGACGTATGTTCCCATAGTAACGCCAA
TAGGGACTTTCCATTGACGTCAATGGGTGGAGTATTTACGGTAAACTGCCCACTTGGCAGTACATCAAGT
GTATCATATGCCAAGTACGCCCCCTATTGACGTCAATGACGGTAAATGGCCCGCCTGGCATTATGCCCAG
TACATGACCTTATGGGACTTTCCTACTTGGCAGTACATCTACGTATTAGTCATCGCTATTACCATGGTGA
TGCGGTTTTGGCAGTACATCAATGGGCGTGGATAGCGGTTTGACTCACGGGGATTTCCAAGTCTCCACCC
CATTGACGTCAATGGGAGTTTGTTTTGGCACCAAAATCAACGGGACTTTCCAAAATGTCGTAACAACTCC
GCCCCATTGACGCAAATGGGCGGTAGGCGTGTACGGTGGGAGGTCTATATAAGCAGAGCTCTCTGGCTAA
CTAGAGAACCCACTGCTTACTGGCTTATCGAAATTAATACGACTCACTATAGGGAGACCCAAGCTGGCTA
GCGTTTAAACTTAAGCTTGGTACCGAGCTCGGATCCACTAGTCCAGTGTGGTGGAATTCGCCACCATGGT
GAGCAAGGGCGAGGAGCTGTTCACCGGGGTGGTGCCCATCCTGGTCGAGCTGGACGGCGACGTAAACGGC
CACAAGTTCAGCGTGTCCGGCGAGGGCGAGGGCGATGCCACCTACGGCAAGCTGACCCTGAAGTTCATCT
GCACCACCGGCAAGCTGCCCGTGCCCTGGCCCACCCTCGTGACCACCCTGACCTACGGCGTGCAGTGCTT
CAGCCGCTACCCCGACCACATGAAGCAGCACGACTTCTTCAAGTCCGCCATGCCCGAAGGCTACGTCCAG
GAGCGCACCATCTTCTTCAAGGACGACGGCAACTACAAGACCCGCGCCGAGGTGAAGTTCGAGGGCGACA
CCCTGGTGAACCGCATCGAGCTGAAGGGCATCGACTTCAAGGAGGACGGCAACATCCTGGGGCACAAGCT
GGAGTACAACTACAACAGCCACAACGTCTATATCATGGCCGACAAGCAGAAGAACGGCATCAAGGTGAAC
TTCAAGATCCGCCACAACATCGAGGACGGCAGCGTGCAGCTCGCCGACCACTACCAGCAGAACACCCCCA
TCGGCGACGGCCCCGTGCTGCTGCCCGACAACCACTACCTGAGCACCCAGTCCGCCCTGAGCAAAGACCC
CAACGAGAAGCGCGATCACATGGTCCTGCTGGAGTTCGTGACCGCCGCCGGGATCACTCTCGGCATGGAC
GAGCTGTACAAGTAAGCGGCCGCGCCCCTCTCCCTCCCCCCCCCCTAACGTTACTGGCCGAAGCCGCTTG
GAATAAGGCCGGTGTGCGTTTGTCTATATGTTATTTTCCACCATATTGCCGTCTTTTGGCAATGTGAGGG
CCCGGAAACCTGGCCCTGTCTTCTTGACGAGCATTCCTAGGGGTCTTTCCCCTCTCGCCAAAGGAATGCA
AGGTCTGTTGAATGTCGTGAAGGAAGCAGTTCCTCTGGAAGCTTCTTGAAGACAAACAACGTCTGTAGCG
ACCCTTTGCAGGCAGCGGAACCCCCCACCTGGCGACAGGTGCCTCTGCGGCCAAAAGCCACGTGTATAAG
ATACACCTGCAAAGGCGGCACAACCCCAGTGCCACGTTGTGAGTTGGATAGTTGTGGAAAGAGTCAAATG
GCTCTCCTCAAGCGTATTCAACAAGGGGCTGAAGGATGCCCAGAAGGTACCCCATTGTATGGGATCTGAT
CTGGGGCCTCGGTGCACATGCTTTACATGTGTTTAGTCGAGGTTAAAAAAACGTCTAGGCCCCCCGAACC
ACGGGGACGTGGTTTTCCTTTGAAAAACACGATGATAATATGGCCAATGCTTGGAATCGAGGGCCGGATT
AGCGAGTTTGGCAGCCATCCTGAAACACTGGTGAAGGTGAAGGACGCAGAAGATCAGCTGGGCGCTCGCG
TGGGGTACATAGAGTTGGATTTGAATAGCGGCAAGATTCTGGAGTCATTTAGACCGGAGGAGCGGTTTCC
AATGATGAGCACATTTAAAGTTCTGCTGTGCGGGGCAGTGTTGTCTCGGATCGATGCCGGACAGGAGCAG
CTGGGCCGGCGGATCCATTACAGTCAGAACGACCTCGTCGAGTACAGTCCTGTGACTGAGAAGCACCTGA
CCGATGGGATGACCGTCCGGGAGCTTTGCTCTGCAGCTATCACAATGAGCGACAATACTGCGGCTAACCT
GCTTCTGACTACAATTGGCGGACCAAAGGAGTTGACGGCCTTCTTGCACAACATGGGCGACCACGTTACC
AGGCTCGACCGGTGGGAACCAGAACTGAATGAAGCCATCCCTAATGACGAAAGAGATACTACTACCCCCG
TGGCCATGGCTACTACCCTGAGAAAGCTGCTCACCGGGGAACTCCTCACACTCGCTTCCAGACAACAGCT
CATCGATTGGATGGAAGCTGACAAAGTGGCCGGACCGTTGCTGAGAAGCGCCCTGCCGGCTGGATGGTTC
ATTGCAGATAAGTCTGGGGCTGGGGAGAGGGGTAGCCGCGGAATCATCGCCGCTCTTGGTCCTGACGGCA
AGCCTAGTAGGATAGTGGTGATCTACACCACCGGCAGCCAGGCAACCATGGATGAAAGGAACCGGCAAAT
AGCCGAAATCGGCGCCTCCCTGATAAAGCACTGGAAGCTGGGCACCGGCAGGAGGTTCACCACCTCCTGA
CTCGAGTCTAGAGGGCCCGTTTAAACCCGCTGATCAGCCTCGACTGTGCCTTCTAGTTGCCAGCCATCTG
TTGTTTGCCCCTCCCCCGTGCCTTCCTTGACCCTGGAAGGTGCCACTCCCACTGTCCTTTCCTAATAAAA
TGAGGAAATTGCATCGCATTGTCTGAGTAGGTGTCATTCTATTCTGGGGGGTGGGGTGGGGCAGGACAGC
AAGGGGGAGGATTGGGAAGACAATAGCAGGCATGCTGGGGATGCGGTGGGCTCTATGGCTTCTGAGGCGG
AAAGAACCAGCTGGGGCTCTAGGGGGTATCCCC
[124 nt withheld, positions 3254-3377]
C
[91 nt withheld, positions 3379-3469]
A
[49 nt withheld, positions 3471-3519]
CCTTTGACGTTGGAGTCCACGTTCTTT
[37 nt withheld, positions 3547-3583]
ACCCTATCTCGGTCTATTCTTTTGATTTATAAGGGATTTTGCCGATTTCGGCCTATTGGTTAAAAAATGA
GCTGATTTAACAAAAATTTAACGCGAATTAATTCTGTGGAATGTGTGTCAGTTAGGGTGTGGAAAGTCCC
CAGGCTCCCCAGCAGGCAGAAGTATGCAAAGCATGCATCTCAATTAGTCAGCAACCAGGTGTGGAAAGTC
CCCAGGCTCCCCAGCAGGCAGAAGTATGCAAAGCATGCATCTCAATTAGTCAGCAACCATAGTCCCGCCC
CTAACTCCGCCCATCCCGCCCCTAACTCCGCCCAGTTCCGCCCATTCTCCGCCCCATGGCTGACTAATTT
TTTTTATTTATGCAGAGGCCGAGGCCGCCTCTGCCTCTGAGCTATTCCAGAAGTAGTGAGGAGGCTTTTT
TGGAGGCCTAGGCTTTTGCAAAAAGCTCCCGGGAGCTTGTATATCCATTTTCGGATCTGATCAAGAGACA
GGATGAGGATCGTTTCGCATGATTGAACAAGATGGATTGCACGCAGGTTCTCCGGCCGCTTGGGTGGAGA
GGCTATTCGGCTATGACTGGGCACAACAGACAATCGGCTGCTCTGATGCCGCCGTGTTCCGGCTGTCAGC
GCAGGGGCGCCCGGTTCTTTTTGTCAAGACCGACCTGTCCGGTGCCCTGAATGAACTGCAGGACGAGGCA
GCGCGGCTATCGTGGCTGGCCACGACGGGCGTTCCTTGCGCAGCTGTGCTCGACGTTGTCACTGAAGCGG
GAAGGGACTGGCTGCTATTGGGCGAAGTGCCGGGGCAGGATCTCCTGTCATCTCACCTTGCTCCTGCCGA
GAAAGTATCCATCATGGCTGATGCAATGCGGCGGCTGCATACGCTTGATCCGGCTACCTGCCCATTCGAC
CACCAAGCGAAACATCGCATCGAGCGAGCACGTACTCGGATGGAAGCCGGTCTTGTCGATCAGGATGATC
TGGACGAAGAGCATCAGGGGCTCGCGCCAGCCGAACTGTTCGCCAGGCTCAAGGCGCGCATGCCCGACGG
CGAGGATCTCGTCGTGACCCATGGCGATGCCTGCTTGCCGAATATCATGGTGGAAAATGGCCGCTTTTCT
GGATTCATCGACTGTGGCCGGCTGGGTGTGGCGGACCGCTATCAGGACATAGCGTTGGCTACCCGTGATA
TTGCTGAAGAGCTTGGCGGCGAATGGGCTGACCGCTTCCTCGTGCTTTACGGTATCGCCGCTCCCGATTC
GCAGCGCATCGCCTTCTATCGCCTTCTTGACGAGTTCTTCTGAGCGGGACTCTGGGGTTCGAAATGACCG
ACCAAGCGACGCCCAACCTGCCATCACGAGATTTCGATTCCACCGCCGCCTTCTATGAAAGGTTGGGCTT
CGGAATCGTTTTCCGGGACGCCGGCTGGATGATCCTCCAGCGCGGGGATCTCATGCTGGAGTTCTTCGCC
CACCCCAACTTGTTTATTGCAGCTTATAATGGTTACAAATAAAGCAATAGCATCACAAATTTCACAAATA
AAGCATTTTTTTCACTGCATTCTAGTTGTGGTTTGTCCAAACTCATCAATGTATCTTATCATGTCTGTAT
ACCGTCGACCTCTAGCTAGAGCTTGGCGTAATCATGGTCATAGCTGTTTCCTGTGTGAAATTGTTATCCG
CTCACAATTCCACACAACATACGAGCCGGAAGCATAAAGTGTAAAGCCTGGGGTGCCTAATGAGTGAGCT
AACTCACATTAATTGCGTTGCGCTCACTGCCCGCTTTCCAGTCGGGAAACCTGTCGTGCCAGCTGCATTA
ATGAATCGGCCAACGCGCGGGGAGAGGCGGTTTGCGTATTGGGCGCTCTTCCGCTTCCTCGCTCACTGAC
TCGCTGCGCTCGGTCGTTCGGCTGCGGCGAGCGGTATCAGCTCACTCAAAGGCGGTAATACGGTTATCCA
CAGAATCAGGGGATAACGCAGGAAAGAACATGTGAGCAAAAGGCCAGCAAAAGGCCAGGAACCGTAAAAA
GGCCGCGTTGCTGGCGTTTTTCCATAGGCTCCGCCCCCCTGACGAGCATCACAAAAATCGACGCTCAAGT
CAGAGGTGGCGAAACCCGACAGGACTATAAAGATACCAGGCGTTTCCCCCTGGAAGCTCCCTCGTGCGCT
CTCCTGTTCCGACCCTGCCGCTTACCGGATACCTGTCCGCCTTTCTCCCTTCGGGAAGCGTGGCGCTTTC
TCATAGCTCACGCTGTAGGTATCTCAGTTCGGTGTAGGTCGTTCGCTCCAAGCTGGGCTGTGTGCACGAA
CCCCCCGTTCAGCCCGACCGCTGCGCCTTATCCGGTAACTATCGTCTTGAGTCCAACCCGGTAAGACACG
ACTTATCGCCACTGGCAGCAGCCACTGGTAACAGGATTAGCAGAGCGAGGTATGTAGGCGGTGCTACAGA
GTTCTTGAAGTGGTGGCCTAACTACGGCTACACTAGAAGAACAGTATTTGGTATCTGCGCTCTGCTGAAG
CCAGTTACCTTCGGAAAAAGAGTTGGTAGCTCTTGATCCGGCAAACAAACCACCGCTGGTAGCGGTGGTT
TTTTTGTTTGCAAGCAGCAGATTACGCGCAGAAAAAAAGGATCTCAAGAAGATCCTTTGATCTTTTCTAC
GGGGTCTGACGCTCAGTGGAACGAAAACTCACGTTAAGGGATTTTGGTCATGAGATTATCAAAAAGGATC
TTCACCTAGATCCTTTTAAATTAAAAATGAAGTTTTAAATCAATCTAAAGTATATATGAGTAAACTTGGT
CTGACAGTTACCAATGCTTAATCAGTGAGGCACCTATCTCAGCGATCTGTCTATTTCGTTCATCCATAGT
TGCCTGACTCCCCGTCGTGTAGATAACTACGATACGGGAGGGCTTACCATCTGGCCCCAGTGCTGCAATG
ATACCGCGAGACCCACGCTCACCGGCTCCAGATTTATCAGCAATAAACCAGCCAGCCGGAAGGGCCGAGC
GCAGAAGTGGTCCTGCAACTTTATCCGCCTCCATCCAGTCTATTAATTGTTGCCGGGAAGCTAGAGTAAG
TAGTTCGCCAGTTAATAGTTTGCGCAACGTTGTTGCCATTGCTACAGGCATCGTGGTGTCACGCTCGTCG
TTTGGTATGGCTTCATTCAGCTCCGGTTCCCAACGATCAAGGCGAGTTACATGATCCCCCATGTTGTGCA
AAAAAGCGGTTAGCTCCTTCGGTCCTCCGATCGTTGTCAGAAGTAAGTTGGCCGCAGTGTTATCACTCAT
GGTTATGGCAGCACTGCATAATTCTCTTACTGTCATGCCATCCGTAAGATGCTTTTCTGTGACTGGTGAG
TACTCAACCAAGTCATTCTGAGAATAGTGTATGCGGCGACCGAGTTGCTCTTGCCCGGCGTCAATACGGG
ATAATACCGCGCCACATAGCAGAACTTTAAAAGTGCTCATCATTGGAAAACGTTCTTCGGGGCGAAAACT
CTCAAGGATCTTACCGCTGTTGAGATCCAGTTCGATGTAACCCACTCGTGCACCCAACTGATCTTCAGCA
TCTTTTACTTTCACCAGCGTTTCTGGGTGAGCAAAAACAGGAAGGCAAAATGCCGCAAAAAAGGGAATAA
GGGCGACACGGAAATGTTGAATACTCATACTCTTCCTTTTTCAATATTATTGAAGCATTTATCAGGGTTA
TTGTCTCATGAGCGGATACATATTTGAATGTATTTAGAAAAATAAACAAATAGGGGTTCCGCGCACATTT
CCCCGAAAAGTGCCACCTGACGTCGACGGATCGGGAGATCTCCCGATCCCCTATGGTGCACTCTCAGTAC
AATCTGCTCTGATGCCGCATAGTTAAGCCAGTATCTGCTCCCTGCTTGTGTGTTGGAGGTCGCTGAGTAG
TGCGCGAGCAAAATTTAAGCTACAACAAGGCAAGGCTTGACCGACAATTGCATGAAGAATCTGCTTAGGG
TTAGGCGTTTTG
